Addgene plasmid #26908: pLAM12
Depositing lab: Graham Hatfull. Depositing organization: University of Pittsburgh (University, School of Medicine, and Cancer Institute). Publication: Recombineering in Mycobacterium tuberculosis. van Kessel JC, Hatfull GF. Nat Methods. 2007 Feb . 4(2):147-52. 10.1038/nmeth996 PubMed 17179933.
Backbone
  Vector backbone: pJL37
  Vector type: Bacterial Expression
  Selectable markers: Kanamycin
Growth in bacteria
  Bacterial resistance: Kanamycin, 50 μg/mL
  Growth temperature: 37°C
  Growth strain: DH5alpha
  Copy number: High Copy
Gene/Insert
  Gene/Insert name: Acetamidase Promoter
  Insert size (bp): 2660
  Cloning method: Restriction Enzyme; 5′ cloning site BamHI (unknown if destroyed); 3′ cloning site XbaI (unknown if destroyed)
  Sequencing primers: 5′ sequence
Terms and licenses: Academic/Nonprofit Terms; Industry Terms: Not Available to Industry
How to cite: pLAM12 was a gift from Graham Hatfull (Addgene plasmid # 26908 ; http://n2t.net/addgene:26908 ; RRID:Addgene_26908)
