[The description below was written by a language model from this plasmid's Addgene catalogue record.]
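Description:
pLAM12 is a bacterial expression plasmid built on the pJL37 backbone. It is maintained as a high-copy plasmid in standard E. coli cloning strains such as DH5alpha and is selected with kanamycin, which is the only marker listed. The record does not describe the origin or origins of replication, and no feature table is provided, so it cannot be confirmed here whether the backbone also carries a mycobacterial replicon, or how its elements are arranged.

The insert is an acetamidase promoter fragment of about 2.7 kb, cloned by restriction digestion between BamHI and XbaI sites; it is not known whether these sites survived cloning. The acetamidase promoter is generally known as a regulatory region from the Mycobacterium smegmatis acetamidase locus. It gives acetamide-inducible transcription in mycobacteria, and a fragment of this size typically contains the associated regulatory genes as well as the promoter itself, although the record does not itemise what this particular fragment contains. No downstream coding sequence, tag or reporter is listed, so pLAM12 appears to be an empty inducible expression vector into which a gene of interest can be placed under acetamidase control.

The associated publication concerns recombineering in Mycobacterium tuberculosis. This suggests the plasmid served as the parental inducible vector for expressing recombination functions in mycobacteria, but the catalogue fields do not state that role explicitly. Distribution is restricted to academic and nonprofit users.
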