>Addgene plasmid #26908 | pLAM12 | addgene partial sequence | sequence record 33186 | 26908 with Kan-R (5' ATCGCGAGCCCATTTATACC 3')
TGTTTATGTAAGCAGACAGTTTTATTGTTCATGATGATATATTTTTATCTTGTGCAATGTAACATCAGAG
ATTTTGAGACACAACGTGGCTTTCCCCCCCCCCCGACGTCAGGTGGCTAGCTGATCACCGCGGCCATGAT
GGCATAAAACGAAAGGCCCAGTCTTTCGACTGAGCCTTTCGTTTTATTTGATGCCTGGCAGTCGATCGTA
CGCTAGTTAACTACGTCGACATCGATAAGCTTCCAATTCTGCAGCTGGATCCGTTACATATGTGGACTCC
CTTTCTCTTATCGGGTGGTGGCCGCGAGCGCGGCCGGTGGAGGGTTGGTGACTGACGGCGCTGCGAGACG
GCGCCCGATGGGGTATGCGAGAACAACTGCGGCAAAACCGATCACGGCGATGACCGCGGCGGGGAGCGGG
CCGGTTTCCCAGTTGCCCGACACGATCAGGAAGGCCGGCACGGCGGCGGTGATCACGCCTTCGGCCACCG
CGACGAACCCGACGGCGGG
